LOCUS       Exported 5352 bp ds-DNA circular SYN 12-MAY-2021
DEFINITION  Localization: Nucleus/Histones, Excitation: 684, Emission: 708.
ACCESSION   .
VERSION     .
KEYWORDS    IFP2.0-H2B-6
SOURCE      synthetic DNA construct
  ORGANISM  synthetic DNA construct
REFERENCE   1 (bases 1 to 5352)
  TITLE     Davidson Red fluorescent proteins
REFERENCE   2 (bases 1 to 5352)
  AUTHORS   .
  TITLE     Direct Submission
  JOURNAL   Exported May 12, 2021 from SnapGene Server 1.1.58
            http://www.snapgene.com
FEATURES             Location/Qualifiers
     source          1..5352
                     /organism="synthetic DNA construct"
                     /mol_type="other DNA"
     CDS             1..378
                     /codon_start=1
                     /gene="HIST1H2BJ"
                     /product="human histone H2B"
                     /label=H2B
                     /translation="MPEPAKSAPAPKKGSKKAVTKAQKKGGKKRKRSRKESYSIYVYKV
                     LKQVHPDTGISSKAMGIMNSFVNDIFERIAGEASRLAHYNKRSTITSREIQTAVRLLLP
                     GELAKHAVSEGTKAITKYTSAK"
     regulatory      391..400
                     /regulatory_class="other"
                     /note="vertebrate consensus sequence for strong initiation
                     of translation (Kozak, 1987)"
     CDS             397..1362
                     /codon_start=1
                     /product="bacteriophytochrome-based monomeric infrared
                     fluorescent protein (Yu et al., 2014)"
                     /label=IFP2.0
                     /translation="MARDPQPFFPPLYLGGPEITTENCEREPIHIPGSIQPHGALLTAD
                     GHSGEVLQVSLNAATFLGQEPTVLRGQTLAALLPDQWPALQTALPPGCQDALQYRATLD
                     WPAAGHLSLTVHRVAELLILEFEPTEAWDSIGPHALRNAMFALESAPNLRALAEVATQT
                     VRELSGFDRVMLYKFAPDATGEVIAEARREGMQAYLGHRFPASTTPAQARALYTRHLLR
                     LTADTRAAAVPLDPVLNPQTNAPTPLGGAVLRATSPMHMQYLRNMGVGSSLSVSVVVGG
                     QLWGLIVCHHQTPYVLPPDLRTTLEYLGRLLSLQVQRKEA"
     polyA_signal    1484..1605
                     /label=SV40 poly(A) signal
                     /note="SV40 polyadenylation signal"
     primer_bind     complement(1521..1540)
                     /label=SV40pA-R
                     /note="SV40 polyA, reverse primer"
     primer_bind     1575..1594
                     /label=EBV-rev
                     /note="SV40 polyA terminator, reverse primer"
     rep_origin      complement(1612..2067)
                     /direction=LEFT
                     /label=f1 ori
                     /note="f1 bacteriophage origin of replication; arrow
                     indicates direction of (+) strand synthesis"
     primer_bind     complement(1749..1770)
                     /label=F1ori-F
                     /note="F1 origin, forward primer"
     primer_bind     1961..1980
                     /label=F1ori-R
                     /note="F1 origin, reverse primer"
     promoter        2094..2198
                     /gene="bla"
                     /label=AmpR promoter
     promoter        2200..2557
                     /label=SV40 promoter
                     /note="SV40 enhancer and early promoter"
     primer_bind     complement(2223..2243)
                     /label=pBABE 3'
                     /note="SV40 enhancer, reverse primer for pBABE vectors"
     rep_origin      2408..2543
                     /label=SV40 ori
                     /note="SV40 origin of replication"
     primer_bind     2470..2489
                     /label=SV40pro-F
                     /note="SV40 promoter/origin, forward primer"
     CDS             2592..3386
                     /codon_start=1
                     /gene="aph(3')-II (or nptII)"
                     /product="aminoglycoside phosphotransferase from Tn5"
                     /label=NeoR/KanR
                     /note="confers resistance to neomycin, kanamycin, and G418
                     (Geneticin(R))"
                     /translation="MIEQDGLHAGSPAAWVERLFGYDWAQQTIGCSDAAVFRLSAQGRP
                     VLFVKTDLSGALNELQDEAARLSWLATTGVPCAAVLDVVTEAGRDWLLLGEVPGQDLLS
                     SHLAPAEKVSIMADAMRRLHTLDPATCPFDHQAKHRIERARTRMEAGLVDQDDLDEEHQ
                     GLAPAELFARLKASMPDGEDLVVTHGDACLPNIMVENGRFSGFIDCGRLGVADRYQDIA
                     LATRDIAEELGGEWADRFLVLYGIAAPDSQRIAFYRLLDEFF"
     primer_bind     complement(2646..2665)
                     /label=Neo-R
                     /note="Neomycin resistance gene, reverse primer"
     primer_bind     3256..3275
                     /label=Neo-F
                     /note="Neomycin resistance gene, forward primer"
     primer_bind     complement(3574..3593)
                     /label=TK-pA-R
                     /note="Thymidine kinase polyA, reverse primer"
     polyA_signal    3618..3665
                     /label=HSV TK poly(A) signal
                     /note="herpes simplex virus thymidine kinase
                     polyadenylation signal (Cole and Stacy, 1985)"
     rep_origin      3994..4582
                     /direction=RIGHT
                     /label=ori
                     /note="high-copy-number ColE1/pMB1/pBR322/pUC origin of
                     replication"
     primer_bind     4483..4502
                     /label=pBR322ori-F
                     /note="pBR322 origin, forward primer"
     enhancer        4757..5060
                     /label=CMV enhancer
                     /note="human cytomegalovirus immediate early enhancer"
     promoter        5061..5264
                     /label=CMV promoter
                     /note="human cytomegalovirus (CMV) immediate early
                     promoter"
     primer_bind     5215..5235
                     /label=CMV-F
                     /note="Human CMV immediate early promoter, forward primer"
ORIGIN
        1 atgccagagc cagcgaagtc tgctcccgcc ccgaaaaagg gctccaagaa ggcggtgact
       61 aaggcgcaga agaaaggcgg caagaagcgc aagcgcagcc gcaaggagag ctattccatc
      121 tatgtgtaca aggttctgaa gcaggtccac cctgacaccg gcatttcgtc caaggccatg
      181 ggcatcatga attcgtttgt gaacgacatt ttcgagcgca tcgcaggtga ggcttcccgc
      241 ctggcgcatt acaacaagcg ctcgaccatc acctccaggg agatccagac ggccgtgcgc
      301 ctgctgctgc ctggggagtt ggccaagcac gccgtgtccg agggtactaa ggccatcacc
      361 aagtacacca gcgctaagga tccaccggtc gccaccatgg ctcgggaccc tcaacctttc
      421 ttccctcctc tgtatctcgg aggaccagag atcactactg agaactgcga gcgggaacct
      481 atacatatac caggttctat tcaacctcat ggagcactgc tcacagccga tggacattct
      541 ggcgaggtgc tgcaagtttc actcaacgca gccactttcc tgggccagga accaactgtt
      601 ctgcggggac agaccctggc agccctgctg ccagaccagt ggcctgctct gcagactgcc
      661 ctgcctccag gctgccagga cgccctgcag tatcgcgcca ccctggattg gcccgccgcc
      721 ggacacctga gcctgaccgt gcatagggtg gccgagctgc tgattctgga attcgagcct
      781 actgaggcat gggactctat tggaccccac gctctgagaa atgcaatgtt cgctctggag
      841 agtgctccta atctccgggc actggctgaa gtcgcaaccc aaacagtccg ggaactgtca
      901 ggtttcgacc gggtgatgct gtacaagttt gcaccagacg caacaggaga ggttattgcc
      961 gaagcaaggc gcgagggcat gcaggcttac ctcgggcata ggtttcccgc atccaccacc
     1021 cctgcacaag ctagggccct ctacacaaga cacctgctcc ggctgaccgc agacaccagg
     1081 gctgcagcag tgcccctcga ccccgtgctg aatccccaga caaatgctcc tacacctctg
     1141 ggcggagctg tcctcagagc tacatcccca atgcacatgc agtacctgag gaatatggga
     1201 gtgggctcct ccctgagcgt cagcgtcgtg gtcggcggcc agctgtgggg actgattgtc
     1261 tgccaccatc agacacccta cgtgctgcca cccgatctgc ggaccaccct ggagtatctg
     1321 gggaggctcc tgtccctgca ggtgcagagg aaagaagcct gagcggccgc gactctagat
     1381 cataatcagc cataccacat ttgtagaggt tttacttgct ttaaaaaacc tcccacacct
     1441 ccccctgaac ctgaaacata aaatgaatgc aattgttgtt gttaacttgt ttattgcagc
     1501 ttataatggt tacaaataaa gcaatagcat cacaaatttc acaaataaag catttttttc
     1561 actgcattct agttgtggtt tgtccaaact catcaatgta tcttaaggcg taaattgtaa
     1621 gcgttaatat tttgttaaaa ttcgcgttaa atttttgtta aatcagctca ttttttaacc
     1681 aataggccga aatcggcaaa atcccttata aatcaaaaga atagaccgag atagggttga
     1741 gtgttgttcc agtttggaac aagagtccac tattaaagaa cgtggactcc aacgtcaaag
     1801 gnnnnnnnnn nnnnnnnnnn nnnnnnnnnn nnnnnnnnnn nnnnnnnnnn tnnnnnnnnn
     1861 nnnnnnnnnn nnnnnnnnnn nnnnnnnnnn nnnnnnnnnn nnnnnnnnnn nnnnnnnnnn
     1921 nnnnnnnnnn nnnnnnnnnn nngnnnnnnn nnnnnnnnnn nnnnnnnnnn nnnnnnnnnn
     1981 nnnnnnnnnn nnnnnnnnnn nnnnnnnnnn nnnnnnnnnn nnnnnnnnnn nnnnnnnnnn
     2041 nnnnnnnnnn nnnnnnnnnn nnnnnnncag gtggcacttt tcggggaaat gtgcgcggaa
     2101 cccctatttg tttatttttc taaatacatt caaatatgta tccgctcatg agacaataac
     2161 cctgataaat gcttcaataa tattgaaaaa ggaagagtcc tgaggcggaa agaaccagct
     2221 gtggaatgtg tgtcagttag ggtgtggaaa gtccccaggc tccccagcag gcagaagtat
     2281 gcaaagcatg catctcaatt agtcagcaac caggtgtgga aagtccccag gctccccagc
     2341 aggcagaagt atgcaaagca tgcatctcaa ttagtcagca accatagtcc cgcccctaac
     2401 tccgcccatc ccgcccctaa ctccgcccag ttccgcccat tctccgcccc atggctgact
     2461 aatttttttt atttatgcag aggccgaggc cgcctcggcc tctgagctat tccagaagta
     2521 gtgaggaggc ttttttggag gcctaggctt ttgcaaagat cgatcaagag acaggatgag
     2581 gatcgtttcg catgattgaa caagatggat tgcacgcagg ttctccggcc gcttgggtgg
     2641 agaggctatt cggctatgac tgggcacaac agacaatcgg ctgctctgat gccgccgtgt
     2701 tccggctgtc agcgcagggg cgcccggttc tttttgtcaa gaccgacctg tccggtgccc
     2761 tgaatgaact gcaagacgag gcagcgcggc tatcgtggct ggccacgacg ggcgttcctt
     2821 gcgcagctgt gctcgacgtt gtcactgaag cgggaaggga ctggctgcta ttgggcgaag
     2881 tgccggggca ggatctcctg tcatctcacc ttgctcctgc cgagaaagta tccatcatgg
     2941 ctgatgcaat gcggcggctg catacgcttg atccggctac ctgcccattc gaccaccaag
     3001 cgaaacatcg catcgagcga gcacgtactc ggatggaagc cggtcttgtc gatcaggatg
     3061 atctggacga agagcatcag gggctcgcgc cagccgaact gttcgccagg ctcaaggcga
     3121 gcatgcccga cggcgaggat ctcgtcgtga cccatggcga tgcctgcttg ccgaatatca
     3181 tggtggaaaa tggccgcttt tctggattca tcgactgtgg ccggctgggt gtggcggacc
     3241 gctatcagga catagcgttg gctacccgtg atattgctga agagcttggc ggcgaatggg
     3301 ctgaccgctt cctcgtgctt tacggtatcg ccgctcccga ttcgcagcgc atcgccttct
     3361 atcgccttct tgacgagttc ttctgagcgg gactctgggg ttcgaaatga ccgaccaagc
     3421 gacgcccaac ctgccatcac gagatttcga ttccaccgcc gccttctatg aaaggttggg
     3481 cttcggaatc gttttccggg acgccggctg gatgatcctc cagcgcgggg atctcatgct
     3541 ggagttcttc gcccacccta gggggaggct aactgaaaca cggaaggaga caataccgga
     3601 aggaacccgc gctatgacgg caataaaaag acagaataaa acgcacggtg ttgggtcgtt
     3661 tgttcataaa cgcggggttc ggtcccaggg ctggcactct gtcgataccc caccgagacc
     3721 ccattggggc caatacgccc gcgtttcttc cttttcccca ccccaccccc caagttcggg
     3781 tgaaggccca gggctcgcag ccaacgtcgg ggcggcaggc cctgccatag cctcaggtta
     3841 ctcatatata ctttagattg atttaaaact tcatttttaa tttaaaagga tctaggtgaa
     3901 gatccttttt gataatctca tgaccaaaat cccttaacgt gagttttcgt tccactgagc
     3961 gtcagacccc gtagaaaaga tcaaaggatc ttcttgagat cctttttttc tgcgcgtaat
     4021 ctgctgcttg caaacaaaaa aaccaccgct accagcggtg gtttgtttgc cggatcaaga
     4081 gctaccaact ctttttccga aggtaactgg cttcagcaga gcgcagatac caaatactgt
     4141 tcttctagtg tagccgtagt taggccacca cttcaagaac tctgtagcac cgcctacata
     4201 cctcgctctg ctaatcctgt taccagtggc tgctgccagt ggcgataagt cgtgtcttac
     4261 cgggttggac tcaagacgat agttaccgga taaggcgcag cggtcgggct gaacgggggg
     4321 ttcgtgcaca cagcccagct tggagcgaac gacctacacc gaactgagat acctacagcg
     4381 tgagctatga gaaagcgcca cgcttcccga agggagaaag gcggacaggt atccggtaag
     4441 cggcagggtc ggaacaggag agcgcacgag ggagcttcca gggggaaacg cctggtatct
     4501 ttatagtcct gtcgggtttc gccacctctg acttgagcgt cgatttttgt gatgctcgtc
     4561 aggggggcgg agcctatgga aaaacgccag caacgcggcc tttttacggt tcctggcctt
     4621 ttgctggcct tttgctcaca tgttctttcc tgcgttatcc cctgattctg tggataaccg
     4681 tattaccgcc atgcattagt tattaatagt aatcaattac ggggtcatta gttcatagcc
     4741 catatatgga gttccgcgtt acataactta cggtaaatgg cccgcctggc tgaccgccca
     4801 acgacccccg cccattgacg tcaataatga cgtatgttcc catagtaacg ccaataggga
     4861 ctttccattg acgtcaatgg gtggagtatt tacggtaaac tgcccacttg gcagtacatc
     4921 aagtgtatca tatgccaagt acgcccccta ttgacgtcaa tgacggtaaa tggcccgcct
     4981 ggcattatgc ccagtacatg accttatggg actttcctac ttggcagtac atctacgtat
     5041 tagtcatcgc tattaccatg gtgatgcggt tttggcagta catcaatggg cgtggatagc
     5101 ggtttgactc acggggattt ccaagtctcc accccattga cgtcaatggg agtttgtttt
     5161 ggcaccaaaa tcaacgggac tttccaaaat gtcgtaacaa ctccgcccca ttgacgcaaa
     5221 tgggcggtag gcgtgtacgg tgggaggtct atataagcag agctggttta gtgaaccgtc
     5281 agatccgcta gcgctaccgg actcagatct cgagctcaag cttcgaattc tgcagtcgac
     5341 ggtaccgcca cc
//
